>Addgene plasmid #226538 | pDest17_A1-LCD swap V1 | addgene full sequence | sequence record 451380 | Addgene NGS Result
AGATCTCGATCCCGCGAAATTAATACGACTCACTATAGGGAGACCACAACGGTTTCCCTCTAGAAATAAT
TTTGTTTAACTTTAAGAAGGAGATATACATATGTCGTACTACCATCACCATCACCATCACCTCGAATCAA
CAAGTTTGTACAAAAAAGCAGGCTTCGAGAACCTGTATTTTCAAGGTAGCGGTAGCGGTTCAGGTGGTAG
CCGTGGTGGTAATAAACGTCGTCGTAAACGTCGCGGTGGTAGTGGTGGTTATCGTTATAGCCGTCGTGGT
GGTGGTTTTAATCAAGGCGGTGGCTTTAATAGCAGCGGTTTCTTTGGTGGTATGGGTTCTGGTGGTGGCA
GCGGTGGTGGCTTTGGTAATGGTCCGAGCTTTGCAGGTAGCAATAACTTTAATGGTGGCGGTGGCGGTAG
CGCAGGTAATTTTGGTCAGTATGGCGGTCGTGGCGGTCCGTATAGCGGCTCTGGTGGTTCAGGTAGCGGC
AGCAATAGCGGTCAGAATGGTGGCTCAGGCAATTATATGGGTAGTGGTTATGATGCCTTTTATAACAGCA
GCTTTAACAACCAGAGCTTTTTCGGTGATGACGATTAAGACCCAGCTTTCTTGTACAAAGTGGTTGATTC
GAGGCTGCTAACAAAGCCCGAAAGGAAGCTGAGTTGGCTGCTGCCACCGCTGAGCAATAACTAGCATAAC
CCCTTGGGGCCTCTAAACGGGTCTTGAGGGGTTTTTTGCTGAAAGGAGGAACTATATCCGGATATCCACA
GGACGGGTGTGGTCGCCATGATCGCGTAGTCGATAGTGGCTCCAAGTAGCGAAGCGAGCAGGACTGGGCG
GCGGCCAAAGCGGTCGGACAGTGCTCCGAGAACGGGTGCGCATAGAAATTGCATCAACGCATATAGCGCT
AGCAGCACGCCATAGTGACTGGCGATGCTGTCGGAATGGACGATATCCCGCAAGAGGCCCGGCAGTACCG
GCATAACCAAGCCTATGCCTACAGCATCCAGGGTGACGGTGCCGAGGATGACGATGAGCGCATTGTTAGA
TTTCATACACGGTGCCTGACTGCGTTAGCAATTTAACTGTGATAAACTACCGCATTAAAGCTTATCGATG
ATAAGCTGTCAAACATGAGAATTCTTGAAGACGAAAGGGCCTCGTGATACGCCTATTTTTATAGGTTAAT
GTCATGATAATAATGGTTTCTTAGACGTCAGGTGGCACTTTTCGGGGAAATGTGCGCGGAACCCCTATTT
GTTTATTTTTCTAAATACATTCAAATATGTATCCGCTCATGAGACAATAACCCTGATAAATGCTTCAATA
ATATTGAAAAAGGAAGAGTATGAGTATTCAACATTTCCGTGTCGCCCTTATTCCCTTTTTTGCGGCATTT
TGCCTTCCTGTTTTTGCTCACCCAGAAACGCTGGTGAAAGTAAAAGATGCTGAAGATCAGTTGGGTGCAC
GAGTGGGTTACATCGAACTGGATCTCAACAGCGGTAAGATCCTTGAGAGTTTTCGCCCCGAAGAACGTTT
TCCAATGATGAGCACTTTTAAAGTTCTGCTATGTGGCGCGGTATTATCCCGTGTTGACGCCGGGCAAGAG
CAACTCGGTCGCCGCATACACTATTCTCAGAATGACTTGGTTGAGTACTCACCAGTCACAGAAAAGCATC
TTACGGATGGCATGACAGTAAGAGAATTATGCAGTGCTGCCATAACCATGAGTGATAACACTGCGGCCAA
CTTACTTCTGACAACGATCGGAGGACCGAAGGAGCTAACCGCTTTTTTGCACAACATGGGGGATCATGTA
ACTCGCCTTGATCGTTGGGAACCGGAGCTGAATGAAGCCATACCAAACGACGAGCGTGACACCACGATGC
CTGCAGCAATGGCAACAACGTTGCGCAAACTATTAACTGGCGAACTACTTACTCTAGCTTCCCGGCAACA
ATTAATAGACTGGATGGAGGCGGATAAAGTTGCAGGACCACTTCTGCGCTCGGCCCTTCCGGCTGGCTGG
TTTATTGCTGATAAATCTGGAGCCGGTGAGCGTGGGTCTCGCGGTATCATTGCAGCACTGGGGCCAGATG
GTAAGCCCTCCCGTATCGTAGTTATCTACACGACGGGGAGTCAGGCAACTATGGATGAACGAAATAGACA
GATCGCTGAGATAGGTGCCTCACTGATTAAGCATTGGTAACTGTCAGACCAAGTTTACTCATATATACTT
TAGATTGATTTAAAACTTCATTTTTAATTTAAAAGGATCTAGGTGAAGATCCTTTTTGATAATCTCATGA
CCAAAATCCCTTAACGTGAGTTTTCGTTCCACTGAGCGTCAGACCCCGTAGAAAAGATCAAAGGATCTTC
TTGAGATCCTTTTTTTCTGCGCGTAATCTGCTGCTTGCAAACAAAAAAACCACCGCTACCAGCGGTGGTT
TGTTTGCCGGATCAAGAGCTACCAACTCTTTTTCCGAAGGTAACTGGCTTCAGCAGAGCGCAGATACCAA
ATACTGTCCTTCTAGTGTAGCCGTAGTTAGGCCACCACTTCAAGAACTCTGTAGCACCGCCTACATACCT
CGCTCTGCTAATCCTGTTACCAGTGGCTGCTGCCAGTGGCGATAAGTCGTGTCTTACCGGGTTGGACTCA
AGACGATAGTTACCGGATAAGGCGCAGCGGTCGGGCTGAACGGGGGGTTCGTGCACACAGCCCAGCTTGG
AGCGAACGACCTACACCGAACTGAGATACCTACAGCGTGAGCTATGAGAAAGCGCCACGCTTCCCGAAGG
GAGAAAGGCGGACAGGTATCCGGTAAGCGGCAGGGTCGGAACAGGAGAGCGCACGAGGGAGCTTCCAGGG
GGAAACGCCTGGTATCTTTATAGTCCTGTCGGGTTTCGCCACCTCTGACTTGAGCGTCGATTTTTGTGAT
GCTCGTCAGGGGGGCGGAGCCTATGGAAAAACGCCAGCAACGCGGCCTTTTTACGGTTCCTGGCCTTTTG
CTGGCCTTTTGCTCACATGTTCTTTCCTGCGTTATCCCCTGATTCTGTGGATAACCGTATTACCGCCTTT
GAGTGAGCTGATACCGCTCGCCGCAGCCGAACGACCGAGCGCAGCGAGTCAGTGAGCGAGGAAGCGGAAG
AGCGCCTGATGCGGTATTTTCTCCTTACGCATCTGTGCGGTATTTCACACCGCAATGGTGCACTCTCAGT
ACAATCTGCTCTGATGCCGCATAGTTAAGCCAGTATACACTCCGCTATCGCTACGTGACTGGGTCATGGC
TGCGCCCCGACACCCGCCAACACCCGCTGACGCGCCCTGACGGGCTTGTCTGCTCCCGGCATCCGCTTAC
AGACAAGCTGTGACCGTCTCCGGGAGCTGCATGTGTCAGAGGTTTTCACCGTCATCACCGAAACGCGCGA
GGCAGCTGCGGTAAAGCTCATCAGCGTGGTCGTGAAGCGATTCACAGATGTCTGCCTGTTCATCCGCGTC
CAGCTCGTTGAGTTTCTCCAGAAGCGTTAATGTCTGGCTTCTGATAAAGCGGGCCATGTTAAGGGCGGTT
TTTTCCTGTTTGGTCACTGATGCCTCCGTGTAAGGGGGATTTCTGTTCATGGGGGTAATGATACCGATGA
AACGAGAGAGGATGCTCACGATACGGGTTACTGATGATGAACATGCCCGGTTACTGGAACGTTGTGAGGG
TAAACAACTGGCGGTATGGATGCGGCGGGACCAGAGAAAAATCACTCAGGGTCAATGCCAGCGCTTCGTT
AATACAGATGTAGGTGTTCCACAGGGTAGCCAGCAGCATCCTGCGATGCAGATCCGGAACATAATGGTGC
AGGGCGCTGACTTCCGCGTTTCCAGACTTTACGAAACACGGAAACCGAAGACCATTCATGTTGTTGCTCA
GGTCGCAGACGTTTTGCAGCAGCAGTCGCTTCACGTTCGCTCGCGTATCGGTGATTCATTCTGCTAACCA
GTAAGGCACCCCCGCCAGCCTAGCCGGGTCCTCAACGACAGGAGCACGATCATGCGCACCCGTGGCCAGG
ACCCAACGCTGCCCGAGATGCGCCGCGTGCGGCTGCTGGAGATGGCGGACGCGATGGATATGTTCTGCCA
AGGGTTGGTTTGCGCATTCACAGTTCTCCGCAAGAATTGATTGGCTCCAATTCTTGGAGTGGTGAATCCG
TTAGCGAGGTGCCGCCGGCTTCCATTCAGGTCGAGGTGGCCCGGCTCCATGCACCGCGACGCAACGCGGG
GAGGCAGACAAGGTATAGGGCGGCGCCTACAATCCATGCCAACCCGTTCCATGTGCTCGCCGAGGCGGCA
TAAATCGCCGTGACGATCAGCGGTCCAATGATCGAAGTTAGGCTGGTAAGAGCCGCGAGCGATCCTTGAA
GCTGTCCCTGATGGTCGTCATCTACCTGCCTGGACAGCATGGCCTGCAACGCGGGCATCCCGATGCCGCC
GGAAGCGAGAAGAATCATAATGGGGAAGGCCATCCAGCCTCGCGTCGCGAACGCCAGCAAGACGTAGCCC
AGCGCGTCGGCCGCCATGCCGGCGATAATGGCCTGCTTCTCGCCGAAACGTTTGGTGGCGGGACCAGTGA
CGAAGGCTTGAGCGAGGGCGTGCAAGATTCCGAATACCGCAAGCGACAGGCCGATCATCGTCGCGCTCCA
GCGAAAGCGGTCCTCGCCGAAAATGACCCAGAGCGCTGCCGGCACCTGTCCTACGAGTTGCATGATAAAG
AAGACAGTCATAAGTGCGGCGACGATAGTCATGCCCCGCGCCCACCGGAAGGAGCTGACTGGGTTGAAGG
CTCTCAAGGGCATCGGTCGATCGACGCTCTCCCTTATGCGACTCCTGCATTAGGAAGCAGCCCAGTAGTA
GGTTGAGGCCGTTGAGCACCGCCGCCGCAAGGAATGGTGCATGCAAGGAGATGGCGCCCAACAGTCCCCC
GGCCACGGGGCCTGCCACCATACCCACGCCGAAACAAGCGCTCATGAGCCCGAAGTGGCGAGCCCGATCT
TCCCCATCGGTGATGTCGGCGATATAGGCGCCAGCAACCGCACCTGTGGCGCCGGTGATGCCGGCCACGA
TGCGTCCGGCGTAGAGGATCG
Features (pLannotate 1.2.2; 16 found; start..end, strand, type, name):
     21..39      +  promoter       T7 promoter: promoter for bacteriophage T7 RNA polymerase
     71..93      +  RBS            RBS: efficient ribosome binding site from bacteriophage T7 gene 10 (Olins and Rangwala, 1989)
    111..131     +  CDS            8xHis (fragment): 8xHis affinity tag
    140..164     +  protein_bind   attB1: mutant version of attB; recombination site for the Gateway® BP reaction BP Clonase™
    600..624     -  protein_bind   attB2: mutant version of attB; recombination site for the Gateway® BP reaction BP Clonase™
    634..683     +  CDS            SET1 (fragment): solubility-enhancement tag derived from T7 phage gene 10B
    691..738     +  terminator     T7 terminator: transcription terminator for bacteriophage T7 RNA polymerase
    764..1056    -  CDS            TcR (fragment): tetracycline efflux protein; tet; confers resistance to tetracycline
   1104..1132    -  promoter       tet promoter: E. coli promoter for tetracycline efflux protein gene
   1245..1349    +  promoter       AmpR promoter: bla
   1350..2210    +  CDS            AmpR: β-lactamase; bla; confers resistance to ampicillin, carbenicillin, and related antibiotics
   2381..2969    +  rep_origin     ori: high-copy-number ColE1/pMB1/pBR322/pUC origin of replication
   3155..3294    -  misc_feature   bom: basis of mobility region from pBR322
   3396..3587    -  CDS            rop: Rop protein, which maintains plasmids at low copy number; rop
   3604..3984    +  CDS            YPB1_ECOLX: Protein predicted: Swiss-Prot protein existence level 4. From Escherichia coli.
   4226..5130    -  CDS            TcR (fragment): tetracycline efflux protein; tet; confers resistance to tetracycline
