[The description below was written by a language model from this plasmid's Addgene catalogue record and pLannotate feature annotations shown in this document.]
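Description:
pDest17_A1-LCD swap V1 is a bacterial expression plasmid built by Gateway cloning in the pDest17 destination backbone, for producing an N-terminally His-tagged variant ("swap V1") of A1-LCD, a human-derived sequence. The associated work concerns the design of intrinsically disordered protein variants with differing structural properties, so this construct presumably encodes one such designed variant. The record does not spell out how V1 differs from the parent sequence.

The expression cassette begins with a T7 promoter and the efficient phage T7 gene 10 ribosome binding site, followed by a short histidine affinity tag. The annotation software matched this tag as a fragment of an 8xHis tag, which is consistent with the 6xHis listed in the catalogue. The insert lies between attB1 and attB2, the sites left after Gateway recombination, in a gap of roughly 430 nt that the feature table leaves unannotated. A T7 terminator lies downstream. The depositor notes a TEV protease cleavage site, which would allow the tag to be removed after purification, but its position is not annotated. A small hit to a T7 gene 10B-derived solubility tag lies beyond attB2 and is probably residual backbone sequence rather than part of the product.

Propagation relies on a pBR322-type ColE1 origin accompanied by the bom region and the rop gene, which keeps copy number low, in line with the catalogue entry. Selection is by ampicillin through β-lactamase; the tetracycline resistance gene is present only as fragments and is presumably nonfunctional. Because transcription depends on T7 RNA polymerase, protein production requires a host such as BL21(DE3), which the depositor recommends, while DH5alpha serves for routine plasmid maintenance.
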