Addgene plasmid #226538: pDest17_A1-LCD swap V1
Purpose: Bacterial expression of N-terminally 6His tagged A1-LCD V1
Depositing lab: Tanja Mittag. Depositing organization: St. Jude Children's Research Hospital. Publication: Design of intrinsically disordered protein variants with diverse structural properties. Pesce F, Bremer A, Tesei G, Hopkins JB, Grace CR, Mittag T, Lindorff-Larsen K. Sci Adv. 2024 Aug 30;10(35):eadm9926. doi: 10.1126/sciadv.adm9926. Epub 2024 Aug 28. PubMed 39196930.
Backbone
  Vector backbone: pDest17
  Backbone manufacturer: Invtirogen
  Vector type: Bacterial Expression
Growth in bacteria
  Bacterial resistance: Ampicillin, 100 μg/mL
  Growth temperature: 37°C
  Growth strain: DH5alpha
  Copy number: Low Copy
Gene/Insert
  Gene/Insert name: A1-LCD swap V1
  Species: H. sapiens (human)
  Promoter: T7
  Tag / fusion protein: 6xHis (N terminal on insert)
  Cloning method: Gateway Cloning
Terms and licenses: Academic/Nonprofit Terms; Industry Terms: Not Available to Industry
Depositor comments: TEV cleavage Site. Growth strain BL21_DE3 also recommended for this plasmid.
How to cite: pDest17_A1-LCD swap V1 was a gift from Tanja Mittag (Addgene plasmid # 226538 ; http://n2t.net/addgene:226538 ; RRID:Addgene_226538)
