>Addgene plasmid #226538 | pDest17_A1-LCD swap V1 | depositor partial sequence | sequence record 444128 | ORF Sequence
GGTAGCGGTTCAGGTGGTAGCCGTGGTGGTAATAAACGTCGTCGTAAACGTCGCGGTGGTAGTGGTGGTT
ATCGTTATAGCCGTCGTGGTGGTGGTTTTAATCAAGGCGGTGGCTTTAATAGCAGCGGTTTCTTTGGTGG
TATGGGTTCTGGTGGTGGCAGCGGTGGTGGCTTTGGTAATGGTCCGAGCTTTGCAGGTAGCAATAACTTT
AATGGTGGCGGTGGCGGTAGCGCAGGTAATTTTGGTCAGTATGGCGGTCGTGGCGGTCCGTATAGCGGCT
CTGGTGGTTCAGGTAGCGGCAGCAATAGCGGTCAGAATGGTGGCTCAGGCAATTATATGGGTAGTGGTTA
TGATGCCTTTTATAACAGCAGCTTTAACAACCAGAGCTTTTTCGGTGATGACGAT
